>Addgene plasmid #54201 | mEmerald-NEEP21-C-18 | depositor partial sequence | sequence record 84349 | insert sequence
CGTCAGATCCGCTAGCGCTACCGGTCGCCACCATGGTGAGCAAGGGCGAGGAGCTGTTCACCGGGGTGGT
GCCCATCCTGGTCGAGCTGGACGGCGACGTAAACGGCCACAAGTTCAGCGTGTCCGGCGAGGGCGAGGGC
GATGCCACCTACGGCAAGCTGACCCTGAAGTTCATCTGCACCACCGGCAAGCTGCCCGTGCCCTGGCCCA
CCCTCGTGACCACCTTGACCTACGGCGTGCAGTGCTTCGCCCGCTACCCCGACCACATGAAGCAGCACGA
CTTCTTCAAGTCCGCCATGCCCGAAGGCTACGTCCAGGAGCGCACCATCTTCTTCAAGGACGACGGCAAC
TACAAGACCCGCGCCGAGGTGAAGTTCGAGGGCGACACCCTGGTGAACCGCATCGAGCTGAAGGGCATCG
ACTTCAAGGAGGACGGCAACATCCTGGGGCACAAGCTGGAGTACAACTACAACAGCCACAAGGTCTATAT
CACCGCCGACAAGCAGAAGAACGGCATCAAGGTGAACTTCAAGACCCGCCACAACATCGAGGACGGCAGC
GTGCAGCTCGCCGACCACTACCAGCAGAACACCCCCATCGGCGACGGCCCCGTGCTGCTGCCCGACAACC
ACTACCTGAGCACCCAGTCCAAGCTGAGCAAAGACCCCAACGAGAAGCGCGATCACATGGTCCTGCTGGA
GTTCGTGACCGCCGCCGGGATCACTCTCGGCATGGACGAGCTGTACAAGTCCGGACTCAGATCTCGAGCT
CAAGCTTCGAATTCAGGGTCTGGAAGTGGTAGCGTGAAGTTGGGGAATAATTTCGCAGAGAAGGGCACCA
AGCAGCCACTGCTGGAGGATGGCTTCGACACCATTCCTTTGATGACGCCCCTCGATGTCAACCAGCTGCA
GTTCCCACCCCCAGATAAGGTCGTGGTGAAAACTAAGACTGAATATGAACCTGATCGCAAAAAAGGAAAA
GCACGTCCTCCCAAGATAGCCGAGTTCACCGTCAGCATCACCGAGGGTGTCACCGAGAGGTTTAAGGTCT
CCGTGCTGGTCCTCTTTGCCCTGGCCTTCCTCACCTGTGTCGTCTTCCTGGTTGTCTACAAAGTGTACAA
GTATGACCGCGCCTGCCCTGGTGGGTTTGTCTTGAAGAACACCCAGTGCATCCCAGAAGGCTTGGAGAGC
TACTACACGGAGCAAGACTCCAGTGCCCGGGAGAAATTTTACACTGTCATAAACCACTACAACGTGGCCA
AGCAGAGCATCACCCGCTCCGTGTCGCCATGGATGTCAGTTCTGTCAGAAGAGAAGCTGTCGGAACAGGA
GACCGAAGCTGCAGAGAAGTCAGCCTAGGGATCCACCGGATCTAGATAACTGAT
