>Addgene plasmid #54201 | mEmerald-NEEP21-C-18 | addgene partial sequence | sequence record 93222 | EGFP-C 5'-CATGGTCCTGCTGGAGTTCGTG-3'
AGCTGTACAAGTCCGGACTCAGATCTCGAGCTCAAGCTTCGAATTCAGGGTCTGGAAGTGGTAGCGTGAA
GTTGGGGAATAATTTCGCAGAGAAGGGCACCAAGCAGCCACTGCTGGAGGATGGCTTCGACACCATTCCT
TTGATGACGCCCCTCGATGTCAACCAGCTGCAGTTCCCACCCCCAGATAAGGTCGTGGTGAAAACTAAGA
CTGAATATGAACCTGATCGCAAAAAAGGAAAAGCACGTCCTCCCAAGATAGCCGAGTTCACCGTCAGCAT
CACCGAGGGTGTCACCGAGAGGTTTAAGGTCTCCGTGCTGGTCCTCTTTGCCCTGGCCTTCCTCACCTGT
GTCGTCTTCCTGGTTGTCTACAAAGTGTACAAGTATGACCGCGCCTGCCCTGGTGGGTTTGTCTTGAAGA
ACACCCAGTGCATCCCAGAAGGCTTGGAGAGCTACTACACGGAGCAAGACTCCAGTGCCCGGGAGAAATT
TTACACTGTCATAAACCACTACAACGTGGCCAAGCAGAGCATCACCCGCTCCGTGTCGCCATGGATGTCA
GTTCTGTCAGAAGAGAAGCTGTCGGAACAGGAGACCGAAGCTGCAGAGAAGTCAGCCTAGGGATCCACCG
GATCTAGATAACTGATCATAATCAGCCATACCACATTTGTAGAGGTTTTACTTGCTTTAAAAAACCTCCC
ACACCTCCCCCTGAACCTGAAACATAAAATGAATGCAATTGTTGTTGTTAACTTGTTTATTGCAGCTTAT
AATGGTTACAAATAAAGCAATAGCATCACAA
