[The description below was written by a language model from this plasmid's Addgene catalogue record.]
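Description:
mEmerald-NEEP21-C-18 is a mammalian expression plasmid built on the mEmerald-C1 backbone (about 4.75 kb without the insert), designed to produce a fluorescently labelled version of the mouse protein NEEP21. It is propagated in E. coli as a high-copy plasmid under kanamycin selection, and it carries a neomycin resistance marker that permits G418 selection of transfected mammalian cells. No feature table accompanies the record, so the origin of replication and the exact arrangement of the resistance cassette are not documented here, although the 3′ sequencing primer indicates an SV40 polyadenylation signal downstream of the insert.

The payload is the mouse NEEP21 coding sequence, carrying a recorded D114G substitution, placed under control of the CMV promoter, a strong constitutive promoter in most mammalian cell lines. The green fluorescent protein mEmerald is supplied by the backbone and sits at the N terminus of the fusion, so NEEP21 is attached to the C-terminal end of the fluorophore. The "C-18" in the name probably denotes this C-type orientation with an 18-residue linker, but the record does not say so. The cloning method is also not stated, and the record does not comment on whether the D114G change has any functional consequence.

The construct serves as a localization marker for endosomes in fluorescence microscopy. The fusion is excited at about 487 nm and emits at about 509 nm, which suits standard GFP filter sets. Typical use would be transient transfection or G418-selected stable expression to visualize endosomal compartments in mammalian cells.
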