Addgene plasmid #54201: mEmerald-NEEP21-C-18
Purpose: Localization: Endosomes, Excitation: 487, Emission: 509
Depositing lab: Michael Davidson. Depositing organization: Florida State University, Tallahassee.
Backbone
  Vector backbone: mEmerald-C1
  Backbone size w/o insert (bp): 4750
  Vector type: Mammalian Expression
  Selectable markers: Neomycin (select with G418)
Growth in bacteria
  Bacterial resistance: Kanamycin, 50 μg/mL
  Growth temperature: 37°C
  Growth strain: DH5alpha
  Copy number: High Copy
Gene/Insert
  Gene/Insert name: NEEP21 (alt name: NM_010942.3)
  Species: M. musculus (mouse)
  Mutation: D114G
  Promoter: CMV
  Tag / fusion protein: mEmerald (N terminal on backbone)
  Cloning method: Unknown
  Sequencing primers: 5′ CMV-F; 3′ SV40pA-R
Terms and licenses: Academic/Nonprofit Terms; Industry Terms
Depositor comments: . Excitation = 487; Emission = 509. Localization data: Endosomes
How to cite: mEmerald-NEEP21-C-18 was a gift from Michael Davidson (Addgene plasmid # 54201 ; http://n2t.net/addgene:54201 ; RRID:Addgene_54201)
